Addgene plasmid #16105: pcDNAOX-twk5
Depositing lab: Larry Salkoff. Depositing organization: Washington University in Saint Louis. Publication: Eight potassium channel families revealed by the C. elegans genome project. Wei A, Jegla T, Salkoff L. Neuropharmacology. 1996 . 35(7):805-29. 10.1016/0028-3908(96)00126-8 PubMed 8938713.
Backbone
  Vector backbone: pcDNAOX
  Backbone size w/o insert (bp): 5700
  Vector type: Mammalian expression & Oocyte expression
Growth in bacteria
  Bacterial resistance: Ampicillin, 100 μg/mL
  Growth temperature: 37°C
  Growth strain: DH5alpha
  Copy number: Unknown
Gene/Insert
  Gene/Insert name: Tandem pore domain K+ channel (alt names: B0334.2; KOG1418)
  Species: C. elegans (nematode)
  Insert size (bp): 1236
  GenBank ID: NM_064051
  Entrez Gene: twk-5
  Cloning method: Restriction Enzyme; 5′ cloning site Nhe1 (not destroyed); 3′ cloning site Xho1 (not destroyed)
  Sequencing primers: 5′ T7; 3′ SP6
Terms and licenses: Academic/Nonprofit Terms; Industry Terms: Not Available to Industry
How to cite: pcDNAOX-twk5 was a gift from Larry Salkoff (Addgene plasmid # 16105 ; http://n2t.net/addgene:16105 ; RRID:Addgene_16105)
