[The description below was written by a language model from this plasmid's Addgene catalogue record.]
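Description:
pcDNAOX-twk5 is a dual-purpose expression plasmid built on the pcDNAOX backbone (about 5.7 kb without insert), catalogued for both mammalian cell expression and oocyte expression. It is propagated in standard E. coli cloning strains under ampicillin selection; the copy number is not recorded, and the record does not list the origin of replication, any mammalian selection marker, or the promoter that drives expression in mammalian cells. The use of T7 and SP6 as the 5′ and 3′ sequencing primers indicates that these phage promoter sequences flank the cloning site. In vectors of this type, such a promoter is commonly used to make capped RNA in vitro for oocyte injection, though the record does not spell this out.

The insert is a roughly 1.2 kb cDNA for twk-5 (also known as B0334.2), a Caenorhabditis elegans gene encoding a tandem pore domain potassium channel. Members of this family carry two pore-forming domains per subunit and generally contribute to background or "leak" potassium conductances. The cDNA was placed between NheI and XhoI sites by restriction cloning, and both sites remain intact, so the insert can be excised or transferred to another vector. No epitope tags, fusion partners or reporters are noted.

The plasmid comes from work that surveyed potassium channel gene families revealed by the C. elegans genome project. It is suited to heterologous expression of the nematode channel, for example for electrophysiological characterisation in oocytes or cultured mammalian cells, although the record does not describe specific experiments.
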