>Addgene plasmid #16105 | pcDNAOX-twk5 | addgene partial sequence | sequence record 22817 | T7 5'-TAATACGACTCACTATAGGG-3'
TTGTTCTTTTTGCAGAGCTCAGAATAAACGCTCAACTTTGGCAGAGCTAGCCATTTTGTAACATTACTAC
ACTATACGCGCTTTTTATATGTCTTTAGAGACACGCTGCCGACTGCATTTGTGGCCGAGTGGTAAACTCC
TCCGGCGAATCGCTCCACAAGCCATAATCGTCTTGATTCTCACTACATTAATGTTGGTTGGAGCTGCAAT
TTTTCAAAGCATTGATCCGGTGCTCGGAGAGCAATCCTTCTATGAAGTTGTGTTCTTCGAGTTCATCACA
ATTTCAACAATAGGCTACGGAAATCAGTATCCTCAGACTCATGCTTCACGAGTTTTCTCAATATTCTTCT
CAATTTTGGGGATTCCTCTTCTTGTAGTGACCCTTGGAAATTTTGGAAAATATTTGACAAAATTCTACTG
GAAAACTCATGGTTGGATTTTCTCGGAAAGAACCGAAAGCGAACTAGTAAATGACAAGGATATGCCAGGT
ATCGTAATCGCCTGCCTCTACCTTCTAACATTTGCAATTGGCTTCTTCTTTATTCCACACTCGGGAGCTG
CGTATTCCATTGATGACTGCTATTTCAGCTTCATCAGTTTTGCAACAGTTGGTTTCGGAGACAAAGTGCC
TCAAATCGATACATTTGAAAAGTTCTGTAAAGTGATTACCTATTTGGTGTGGGGAACGATTTTAAATATT
ATGCTGATTAGTTATGTGACTAATTGGTTTACTCAGCTCTTCGCCCGTCAACCATTCCGTGGAACCGACG
TTGAAGTAATGATCGGAGGACAATGTATTACTGTATC
